Addgene plasmid #108285: pGEX2T-TEV CHMP1B 186-199
Purpose: Expresses residues 186-199 of CHMP1B with an N-terminal GST tag and a TEV cleavage site; Internal ID: WISP 09-283
Depositing lab: Wesley Sundquist. Depositing organization: University of Utah. Publication: Membrane constriction and thinning by sequential ESCRT-III polymerization. Nguyen HC, Talledge N, McCullough J, Sharma A, Moss FR 3rd, Iwasa JH, Vershinin MD, Sundquist WI, Frost A. Nat Struct Mol Biol. 2020 Apr;27(4):392-399. doi: 10.1038/s41594-020-0404-x. Epub 2020 Apr 6. PubMed 32251413.
Backbone
  Vector backbone: pGEX2T-TEV
  Backbone manufacturer: Amersham
  Backbone size w/o insert (bp): 4993
  Total vector size (bp): 5029
  Modifications to backbone: TEV cleavage site added
  Vector type: Bacterial Expression
Growth in bacteria
  Bacterial resistance: Ampicillin, 100 μg/mL
  Growth temperature: 37°C
  Growth strain: DH5alpha
  Copy number: Low Copy
Gene/Insert
  Gene/Insert name: CHMP1B (alt name: C18orf2)
  Species: H. sapiens (human)
  Insert size (bp): 48
  Mutation: amino acids 186-199
  Entrez Gene: CHMP1B (a.k.a. C10orf2, C18-ORF2, C18orf2, CHMP1.5, Vps46-2, Vps46B, hVps46-2)
  Tag / fusion protein: GST (N terminal on backbone)
  Cloning method: Restriction Enzyme; 5′ cloning site NdeI (not destroyed); 3′ cloning site BamHI (not destroyed)
  Sequencing primers: 5′ GGGCTGGCAAGCCACGTTTGGTG; 3′ CCGGGAGCTGCATGTGTCAGAGG
Terms and licenses: Academic/Nonprofit Terms; Industry Terms: Not Available to Industry
How to cite: pGEX2T-TEV CHMP1B 186-199 was a gift from Wesley Sundquist (Addgene plasmid # 108285 ; http://n2t.net/addgene:108285 ; RRID:Addgene_108285)
