[The description below was written by a language model from this plasmid's Addgene catalogue record and pLannotate feature annotations shown in this document.]
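Description:
pGEX2T-TEV CHMP1B 186-199 is a bacterial expression plasmid built on a pGEX2T backbone that has been modified to carry a TEV protease cleavage site. It is maintained in E. coli under ampicillin selection, with β-lactamase expressed from its own promoter. Replication depends on a ColE1/pMB1-type origin. The catalogue lists the plasmid as low copy, while the automated annotation labels this origin family generically as high copy, and only small fragments of rop and the bom region are detected. The catalogue gives a total size of 5,029 bp and the sequenced record is 5,039 nt, a minor discrepancy.

The expression cassette is driven by the hybrid tac promoter followed by a lac operator. The plasmid also carries lacI under its own promoter, so transcription is repressed until induced with IPTG. The reading frame begins with Schistosoma japonicum glutathione S-transferase, followed by the TEV recognition site and then a 48 bp insert encoding residues 186-199 of human CHMP1B, an ESCRT-III subunit. This insert was cloned between NdeI and BamHI sites, both of which are retained. It is too short to have been called in the feature table, but its expected position is immediately downstream of the TEV site. Remnants typical of pGEX vectors are also annotated, including a lac promoter/operator with a lacZα fragment.

The design allows the C-terminal CHMP1B peptide to be produced as a soluble GST fusion for glutathione affinity purification. The fusion can be used directly, for example in binding assays, or the peptide can be released by TEV cleavage. The record does not state the specific experiments, though the associated publication concerns membrane constriction by ESCRT-III polymerization.
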