Features (pLannotate 1.2.2; 17 found; start..end, strand, type, name):
    180..208     +  promoter       tac promoter: strong E. coli promoter; hybrid between the trp and lac UV5 promoters
    216..232     +  protein_bind   lac operator: The lac repressor binds to the lac operator to inhibit transcription in E. coli. This inhibition can be relieved by adding lactose or isopropyl-β-D-thiogalactopyranoside (IPTG). lac repressor encoded by lacI
    255..908     +  CDS            GST26_SCHJA: Experimental evidence at protein level: Swiss-Prot protein existence level 1. GST isoenzymes appear to play a central role in the parasite detoxification system. Other functions are also suspected including a role in increasing the solubility of haematin in the parasite gut. From Schistosoma japonicum (Blood fluke).
    936..956     +  CDS            TEV site: tobacco etch virus (TEV) protease recognition and cleavage site
   1053..1092    +  CDS            rop (fragment): Rop protein, which maintains plasmids at low copy number; rop
   1194..1234    +  misc_feature   bom (fragment): basis of mobility region from pBR322
   1339..1443    +  promoter       AmpR promoter: bla
   1444..2304    +  CDS            AmpR: β-lactamase; bla; confers resistance to ampicillin, carbenicillin, and related antibiotics
   2475..3063    +  rep_origin     ori: high-copy-number ColE1/pMB1/pBR322/pUC origin of replication
   3249..3300    -  misc_feature   bom (fragment): basis of mobility region from pBR322
   3307..3384    +  promoter       lacI promoter: lacI
   3385..4467    +  CDS            lacI: lac repressor; lacI; The lac repressor binds to the lac operator to inhibit transcription in E. coli. This inhibition can be relieved by adding lactose or isopropyl-β-D-thiogalactopyranoside (IPTG).
   4480..4501    +  protein_bind   CAP binding site: CAP binding activates transcription in the presence of cAMP. E. coli catabolite activator protein
   4516..4546    +  promoter       lac promoter: promoter for the E. coli lac operon
   4554..4570    +  protein_bind   lac operator: The lac repressor binds to the lac operator to inhibit transcription in E. coli. This inhibition can be relieved by adding lactose or isopropyl-β-D-thiogalactopyranoside (IPTG). lac repressor encoded by lacI
   4590..4763    +  CDS            lacZα: LacZα fragment of β-galactosidase; lacZ fragment
   5027..104     -  CDS            yciV (fragment) (across the origin): RNAAM_ECOLI - Also known as trpH From Escherichia coli (strain K12).
>Addgene plasmid #108285 | pGEX2T-TEV CHMP1B 186-199 | addgene full sequence | sequence record 245266 | Addgene NGS Result
TTATCGACTGCACGGTGCACCAATGCTTCTGGCGTCAGGCAGCCATCGGAAGCTGTGGTATGGCTGTGCA
GGTCGTAAATCACTGCATAATTCGTGTCGCTCAAGGCGCACTCCCGTTCTGGATAATGTTTTTTGCGCCG
ACATCATAACGGTTCTGGCAAATATTCTGAAATGAGCTGTTGACAATTAATCATCGGCTCGTATAATGTG
TGGAATTGTGAGCGGATAACAATTTCACACAGGAAACAGTATTCATGTCCCCTATACTAGGTTATTGGAA
AATTAAGGGCCTTGTGCAACCCACTCGACTTCTTTTGGAATATCTTGAAGAAAAATATGAAGAGCATTTG
TATGAGCGCGATGAAGGTGATAAATGGCGAAACAAAAAGTTTGAATTGGGTTTGGAGTTTCCCAATCTTC
CTTATTATATTGATGGTGATGTTAAATTAACACAGTCTATGGCCATCATACGTTATATAGCTGACAAGCA
CAACATGTTGGGTGGTTGTCCAAAAGAGCGTGCAGAGATTTCAATGCTTGAAGGAGCGGTTTTGGATATT
AGATACGGTGTTTCGAGAATTGCATATAGTAAAGACTTTGAAACTCTCAAAGTTGATTTTCTTAGCAAGC
TACCTGAAATGCTGAAAATGTTCGAAGATCGTTTATGTCATAAAACATATTTAAATGGTGATCATGTAAC
CCATCCTGACTTCATGTTGTATGACGCTCTTGATGTTGTTTTATACATGGACCCAATGTGCCTGGATGCG
TTCCCAAAATTAGTTTGTTTTAAAAAACGTATTGAAGCTATCCCACAAATTGATAAGTACTTGAAATCCA
GCAAGTATATAGCATGGCCTTTGCAGGGCTGGCAAGCCACGTTTGGTGGTGGCGACCATCCTCCAAAATC
GGATCTGGTTCCGCGTGGATCTCCGGAAAACCTGTATTTCCAGGGCCATATGGATGAACTGTCTCAGAGA
CTGGCCCGCCTTCGGGATCAAGTGTGAGGATCCTCGAGAATTCTCGAGAATTCATCGTGACTGACTGACG
ATCTGCCTCGCGCGTTTCGGTGATGACGGTGAAAACCTCTGACACATGCAGCTCCCGGAGACGGTCACAG
CTTGTCTGTAAGCGGATGCCGGGAGCAGACAAGCCCGTCAGGGCGCGTCAGCGGGTGTTGGCGGGTGTCG
GGGCGCAGCCATGACCCAGTCACGTAGCGATAGCGGAGTGTATAATTCTTGAAGACGAAAGGGCCTCGTG
ATACGCCTATTTTTATAGGTTAATGTCATGATAATAATGGTTTCTTAGACGTCAGGTGGCACTTTTCGGG
GAAATGTGCGCGGAACCCCTATTTGTTTATTTTTCTAAATACATTCAAATATGTATCCGCTCATGAGACA
ATAACCCTGATAAATGCTTCAATAATATTGAAAAAGGAAGAGTATGAGTATTCAACATTTCCGTGTCGCC
CTTATTCCCTTTTTTGCGGCATTTTGCCTTCCTGTTTTTGCTCACCCAGAAACGCTGGTGAAAGTAAAAG
ATGCTGAAGATCAGTTGGGTGCACGAGTGGGTTACATCGAACTGGATCTCAACAGCGGTAAGATCCTTGA
GAGTTTTCGCCCCGAAGAACGTTTTCCAATGATGAGCACTTTTAAAGTTCTGCTATGTGGCGCGGTATTA
TCCCGTGTTGACGCCGGGCAAGAGCAACTCGGTCGCCGCATACACTATTCTCAGAATGACTTGGTTGAGT
ACTCACCAGTCACAGAAAAGCATCTTACGGATGGCATGACAGTAAGAGAATTATGCAGTGCTGCCATAAC
CATGAGTGATAACACTGCGGCCAACTTACTTCTGACAACGATCGGAGGACCGAAGGAGCTAACCGCTTTT
TTGCACAACATGGGGGATCATGTAACTCGCCTTGATCGTTGGGAACCGGAGCTGAATGAAGCCATACCAA
ACGACGAGCGTGACACCACGATGCCTGCAGCAATGGCAACAACGTTGCGCAAACTATTAACTGGCGAACT
ACTTACTCTAGCTTCCCGGCAACAATTAATAGACTGGATGGAGGCGGATAAAGTTGCAGGACCACTTCTG
CGCTCGGCCCTTCCGGCTGGCTGGTTTATTGCTGATAAATCTGGAGCCGGTGAGCGTGGGTCTCGCGGTA
TCATTGCAGCACTGGGGCCAGATGGTAAGCCCTCCCGTATCGTAGTTATCTACACGACGGGGAGTCAGGC
AACTATGGATGAACGAAATAGACAGATCGCTGAGATAGGTGCCTCACTGATTAAGCATTGGTAACTGTCA
GACCAAGTTTACTCATATATACTTTAGATTGATTTAAAACTTCATTTTTAATTTAAAAGGATCTAGGTGA
AGATCCTTTTTGATAATCTCATGACCAAAATCCCTTAACGTGAGTTTTCGTTCCACTGAGCGTCAGACCC
CGTAGAAAAGATCAAAGGATCTTCTTGAGATCCTTTTTTTCTGCGCGTAATCTGCTGCTTGCAAACAAAA
AAACCACCGCTACCAGCGGTGGTTTGTTTGCCGGATCAAGAGCTACCAACTCTTTTTCCGAAGGTAACTG
GCTTCAGCAGAGCGCAGATACCAAATACTGTCCTTCTAGTGTAGCCGTAGTTAGGCCACCACTTCAAGAA
CTCTGTAGCACCGCCTACATACCTCGCTCTGCTAATCCTGTTACCAGTGGCTGCTGCCAGTGGCGATAAG
TCGTGTCTTACCGGGTTGGACTCAAGACGATAGTTACCGGATAAGGCGCAGCGGTCGGGCTGAACGGGGG
GTTCGTGCACACAGCCCAGCTTGGAGCGAACGACCTACACCGAACTGAGATACCTACAGCGTGAGCTATG
AGAAAGCGCCACGCTTCCCGAAGGGAGAAAGGCGGACAGGTATCCGGTAAGCGGCAGGGTCGGAACAGGA
GAGCGCACGAGGGAGCTTCCAGGGGGAAACGCCTGGTATCTTTATAGTCCTGTCGGGTTTCGCCACCTCT
GACTTGAGCGTCGATTTTTGTGATGCTCGTCAGGGGGGCGGAGCCTATGGAAAAACGCCAGCAACGCGGC
CTTTTTACGGTTCCTGGCCTTTTGCTGGCCTTTTGCTCACATGTTCTTTCCTGCGTTATCCCCTGATTCT
GTGGATAACCGTATTACCGCCTTTGAGTGAGCTGATACCGCTCGCCGCAGCCGAACGACCGAGCGCAGCG
AGTCAGTGAGCGAGGAAGCGGAAGAGCGCCTGATGCGGTATTTTCTCCTTACGCATCTGTGCGGTATTTC
ACACCGCATAAATTCCGACACCATCGAATGGCGCAAAACCTTTCGCGGTATGGCATGATAGCGCCCGGAA
GAGAGTCAATTCAGGGTGGTGAATGTGAAACCAGTAACGTTATACGATGTCGCAGAGTATGCCGGTGTCT
CTTATCAGACCGTTTCCCGCGTGGTGAACCAGGCCAGCCACGTTTCTGCGAAAACGCGGGAAAAAGTGGA
AGCGGCGATGGCGGAGCTGAATTACATTCCCAACCGCGTGGCACAACAACTGGCGGGCAAACAGTCGTTG
CTGATTGGCGTTGCCACCTCCAGTCTGGCCCTGCACGCGCCGTCGCAAATTGTCGCGGCGATTAAATCTC
GCGCCGATCAACTGGGTGCCAGCGTGGTGGTGTCGATGGTAGAACGAAGCGGCGTCGAAGCCTGTAAAGC
GGCGGTGCACAATCTTCTCGCGCAACGCGTCAGTGGGCTGATCATTAACTATCCGCTGGATGACCAGGAT
GCCATTGCTGTGGAAGCTGCCTGCACTAATGTTCCGGCGTTATTTCTTGATGTCTCTGACCAGACACCCA
TCAACAGTATTATTTTCTCCCATGAAGACGGTACGCGACTGGGCGTGGAGCATCTGGTCGCATTGGGTCA
CCAGCAAATCGCGCTGTTAGCGGGCCCATTAAGTTCTGTCTCGGCGCGTCTGCGTCTGGCTGGCTGGCAT
AAATATCTCACTCGCAATCAAATTCAGCCGATAGCGGAACGGGAAGGCGACTGGAGTGCCATGTCCGGTT
TTCAACAAACCATGCAAATGCTGAATGAGGGCATCGTTCCCACTGCGATGCTGGTTGCCAACGATCAGAT
GGCGCTGGGCGCAATGCGCGCCATTACCGAGTCCGGGCTGCGCGTTGGTGCGGATATCTCGGTAGTGGGA
TACGACGATACCGAAGACAGCTCATGTTATATCCCGCCGTTAACCACCATCAAACAGGATTTTCGCCTGC
TGGGGCAAACCAGCGTGGACCGCTTGCTGCAACTCTCTCAGGGCCAGGCGGTGAAGGGCAATCAGCTGTT
GCCCGTCTCACTGGTGAAAAGAAAAACCACCCTGGCGCCCAATACGCAAACCGCCTCTCCCCGCGCGTTG
GCCGATTCATTAATGCAGCTGGCACGACAGGTTTCCCGACTGGAAAGCGGGCAGTGAGCGCAACGCAATT
AATGTAAGTTAGCTCACTCATTAGGCACCCCAGGCTTTACACTTTATGCTTCCGGCTCGTATGTTGTGTG
GAATTGTGAGCGGATAACAATTTCACACAGGAAACAGCTATGACCATGATTACGGATTCACTGGCCGTCG
TTTTACAACGTCGTGACTGGGAAAACCCTGGCGTTACCCAACTTAATCGCCTTGCAGCACATCCCCCTTT
CGCCAGCTGGCGTAATAGCGAAGAGGCCCGCACCGATCGCCCTTCCCAACAGTTGCGCAGCCTGAATGGC
GAATGGCGCTTTGCCTGGTTTCCGGCACCAGAAGCGGTGCCGGAAAGCTGGCTGGAGTGCGATCTTCCTG
AGGCCGATACTGTCGTCGTCCCCTCAAACTGGCAGATGCACGGTTACGATGCGCCCATCTACACCAACGT
GACCTATCCCATTACGGTCAATCCGCCGTTTGTTCCCACGGAGAATCCGACGGGTTGTTACTCGCTCACA
TTTAATGTTGATGAAAGCTGGCTACAGGAAGGCCAGACGCGAATTATTTTTGATGGCGTTGGAATTAGC
